Addgene plasmid #131149: pSK234
Purpose: (Empty Backbone) dual yTRAP, Gateway destination vector of aTF2 fusion reporting on mKate2
Depositing lab: Ahmad Khalil. Depositing organization: Boston University Main Campus. Publication: A Genetic Tool to Track Protein Aggregates and Control Prion Inheritance. Newby GA, Kiriakov S, Hallacli E, Kayatekin C, Tsvetkov P, Mancuso CP, Bonner JM, Hesse WR, Chakrabortee S, Manogaran AL, Liebman SW, Lindquist S, Khalil AS. Cell. 2017 Nov 2;171(4):966-979.e18. doi: 10.1016/j.cell.2017.09.041. Epub 2017 Oct 19. PubMed 29056345.
Backbone
  Vector backbone: pSK247
  Backbone manufacturer: Szilvia Kiriakov
  Backbone size (bp): 10377
  Modifications to backbone: replaced mNeonGreen reporter with yeast optimized mKate2
  Vector type: Yeast Expression ; Gateway destination vector
  Selectable markers: Neomycin (select with G418)
Growth in bacteria
  Bacterial resistance: Chloramphenicol and Ampicillin, 25 & 100 μg/mL
  Growth temperature: 30°C
  Growth strain: ccdB Survival
  Growth instructions: TG1 strain
  Copy number: High Copy
Gene/Insert
  Cloning method: Restriction Enzyme
  Sequencing primers: 5′ cgtttacaatttcctgatgcggt; 3′ cctgagaaagcaacctgacct
Terms and licenses: Academic/Nonprofit Terms; Industry Terms: Not Available to Industry
Depositor comments: This is the empty dual yTRAP sensor plasmid. To sense aggregation of your favorite protein, clone the coding sequence into a pENTR clone, then perform LR reaction with pSK234. The resulting expression clone should be linearized with NotI-HF enzyme prior to integration into the yeast genome. The sensor integrates into the LEU2 locus, and can be selected for using 100 ug/ml G418. It can be used in combination with an expression clone resulting from LR reaction using pGAN147 basic yTRAP sensor.
How to cite: pSK234 was a gift from Ahmad Khalil (Addgene plasmid # 131149 ; http://n2t.net/addgene:131149 ; RRID:Addgene_131149)
