[The description below was written by a language model from this plasmid's Addgene catalogue record and pLannotate feature annotations shown in this document.]
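Description:
pSK234 is an empty yeast-integrating Gateway destination vector for the "dual yTRAP" protein-aggregation sensor system. It was derived from the backbone pSK247 by replacing the mNeonGreen reporter with a yeast-optimized mKate2. In E. coli it replicates from a high-copy ColE1/pUC-type origin and carries AmpR. The Gateway cassette adds chloramphenicol resistance and the ccdB toxin gene, so the empty vector has to be propagated in a ccdB-tolerant strain under dual ampicillin and chloramphenicol selection. Fragments of f1/M13 origins, lac elements and lacZα appear to be leftovers from the parental cloning vectors.

The attR1–CmR–ccdB–attR2 cassette is where a coding sequence from an entry clone is introduced by an LR reaction, replacing the counterselectable cassette. Downstream of attR2 the feature table shows a VP16 activation-domain fragment and HA epitope tags. This fits the catalogue description, in which the inserted protein is expressed as a fusion to a synthetic transcription factor (aTF2). The annotation does not identify the DNA-binding portion of that factor, the promoter driving the fusion, or the responsive promoter upstream of the reporter. The reporter unit is mKate2 followed by the ADH1 terminator, so red fluorescence reads out the activity of the fusion and serves as the measure of the fused protein's aggregation state.

A KanMX-type cassette (Ashbya gossypii TEF promoter and terminator flanking an aminoglycoside phosphotransferase) gives G418 selection in yeast. LEU2-region sequences, including the LEU2 promoter and a neighbouring NFS1 fragment, provide homology for integration. According to the depositor, the finished expression clone is linearized with NotI and integrates at the LEU2 locus. It can be combined with a clone made from the basic yTRAP sensor vector pGAN147, so that two sensors operate in the same cell.
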