Features (pLannotate 1.2.2; 36 found; start..end, strand, type, name):
    314..406     +  CDS            lacI (fragment): lac repressor; lacI; The lac repressor binds to the lac operator to inhibit transcription in E. coli. This inhibition can be relieved by adding lactose or isopropyl-β-D-thiogalactopyranoside (IPTG).
    419..440     +  protein_bind   CAP binding site: CAP binding activates transcription in the presence of cAMP. E. coli catabolite activator protein
    455..473     +  promoter       lac UV5 promoter (fragment): E. coli lac promoter with an "up" mutation
    495..511     +  protein_bind   lac operator: The lac repressor binds to the lac operator to inhibit transcription in E. coli. This inhibition can be relieved by adding lactose or isopropyl-β-D-thiogalactopyranoside (IPTG). lac repressor encoded by lacI
    613..690     +  CDS            YO192_YEAST (fragment): Experimental evidence at protein level: Swiss-Prot protein existence level 1. From Saccharomyces cerevisiae (strain ATCC 204508 / S288c) (Baker's yeast).
    830..1237    +  promoter       LEU2 promoter: S. cerevisiae LEU2
   1790..1914    +  protein_bind   attR1: mutant version of attR; recombination site for the Gateway® LR reaction LR Clonase™
   1939..1969    +  promoter       lac UV5 promoter: E. coli lac promoter with an "up" mutation
   1993..2022    +  promoter       cat promoter (fragment): promoter of the E. coli cat gene encoding chloramphenicol acetyltransferase
   2023..2682    +  CDS            CmR: chloramphenicol acetyltransferase; cat; confers resistance to chloramphenicol
   2861..3019    +  CDS            ccdA (fragment): CCDA_ECO57 - Also known as H, letA. Experimental evidence at protein level: Swiss-Prot protein existence level 1. Antitoxin component of a type II toxin-antitoxin (TA) system which inhibits the post-segregational killing (PSK) of plasmid-free cells, also referred to as a plasmid addiction system. Binds to and blocks the activity of CcdB; will also remove bound CcdB protein from the CcdB-GyrA complex by forming a CcdA-CcdB complex, a process termed rejuvenation. Functions as a transcriptional corepressor for the ccdAB operon, repression also requires CcdB (By similarity). From Escherichia coli
   3024..3326    +  CDS            ccdB: CCDB_ECOLI - Also known as G, letB, letD. Experimental evidence at protein level: Swiss-Prot protein existence level 1. Toxic component of a type II toxin-antitoxin (TA) system, functioning in plasmid maintainence. Responsible for the post- segregational killing (PSK) of plasmid-free cells, also referred to as a plasmid addiction system. Half-life of over 2 hours. Cell killing by CcdB is accompanied by filamentation, defects in chromosome and plasmid segregation, defects in cell division, formation of anucleate cells, decreased DNA synthesis and plasmid loss. Interferes with the activity of DN
   3370..3494    -  protein_bind   attR2: mutant version of attR; recombination site for the Gateway® LR reaction LR Clonase™
   3498..3525    +  misc_feature   MCS (fragment): pBluescript multiple cloning site
   3589..3822    +  CDS            VP16_HHV11 (fragment): Experimental evidence at protein level: Swiss-Prot protein existence level 1. May play a role in the aggregation of tegument proteins around nucleocapsids during virus morphogenesis. From Human herpesvirus 1 (strain 17) (HHV-1) (Human herpes simplex virus 1).
   4156..4178    +  CDS            3xHA (fragment): three tandem HA epitope tags
   4186..4208    +  CDS            3xHA (fragment): three tandem HA epitope tags
   4315..4341    +  CDS            HA: HA (human influenza hemagglutinin) epitope tag
   4606..4737    +  rep_origin     M13 ori (fragment): M13 bacteriophage origin of replication; arrow indicates direction of (+) strand synthesis
   4738..4755    -  misc_feature   bom (fragment): basis of mobility region from pBR322
   5181..5870    +  CDS            mKate2: mKate2 is a basic (constitutively fluorescent) red fluorescent protein published in 2009, derived from Entacmaea quadricolor. It is reported to be a rapidly-maturing monomer with moderate acid sensitivity.
   5900..6087    +  terminator     ADH1 terminator: S. cerevisiae ADH1; transcription terminator for the S. cerevisiae alcohol dehydrogenase 1 (ADH1) gene
   6161..6496    +  promoter       TEF promoter: Ashbya gossypii TEF promoter
   6511..7320    +  CDS            KanR: aminoglycoside phosphotransferase; aph(3')-Ia; confers resistance to kanamycin
   7332..7349    +  terminator     TEF terminator (fragment): Ashbya gossypii TEF terminator
   7717..7884    -  CDS            NFS1 (fragment): NFS1_YEAST - Also known as SPL1 From Saccharomyces cerevisiae (strain ATCC 204508 / S288c) (Baker's yeast).
   7868..7886    -  promoter       T7 promoter: promoter for bacteriophage T7 RNA polymerase
   7889..8046    +  CDS            lacZα (fragment): LacZα fragment of β-galactosidase; lacZ fragment
   8052..8103    -  misc_feature   bom (fragment): basis of mobility region from pBR322
   8122..8278    +  rep_origin     f1 ori (fragment) (sequence partly withheld): f1 bacteriophage origin of replication; arrow indicates direction of (+) strand synthesis
   8278..8499    +  rep_origin     M13 ori (fragment) (sequence partly withheld): M13 bacteriophage origin of replication; arrow indicates direction of (+) strand synthesis
   8500..8549    -  misc_feature   bom (fragment): basis of mobility region from pBR322
   8651..8686    -  CDS            rop (fragment): Rop protein, which maintains plasmids at low copy number; rop
   8781..8885    +  promoter       AmpR promoter: bla
   8886..9746    +  CDS            AmpR: β-lactamase; bla; confers resistance to ampicillin, carbenicillin, and related antibiotics
   9917..131     +  rep_origin     ori (across the origin): high-copy-number ColE1/pMB1/pBR322/pUC origin of replication
>Addgene plasmid #131149 | pSK234 | addgene full sequence | sequence record 256671 | Addgene NGS Result
GAACAGGAGAGCGCACGAGGGAGCTTCCAGGGGGAAACGCCTGGTATCTTTATAGTCCTGTCGGGTTTCG
CCACCTCTGACTTGAGCGTCGATTTTTGTGATGCTCGTCAGGGGGGCGGAGCCTATGGAAAAACGCCAGC
AACGCGGCCTTTTTACGGTTCCTGGCCTTTTGCTGGCCTTTTGCTCACATGTTCTTTCCTGCGTTATCCC
CTGATTCTGTGGATAACCGTATTACCGCCTTTGAGTGAGCTGATACCGCTCGCCGCAGCCGAACGACCGA
GCGCAGCGAGTCAGTGAGCGAGGAAGCGGAAGAGCGCCCAATACGCAAACCGCCTCTCCCCGCGCGTTGG
CCGATTCATTAATGCAGCTGGCACGACAGGTTTCCCGACTGGAAAGCGGGCAGTGAGCGCAACGCAATTA
ATGTGAGTTAGCTCACTCATTAGGCACCCCAGGCTTTACACTTTATGCTTCCGCGGCTCGTATGTTGTGT
GGAATTGTGAGCGGATAACAATTTCACACAGGAAACAGCTATGACCATGATTACGCCACTAGTCCGAGGC
CTCGAGATCCGATATCGCCGTGGCGGCCGCCGAGGAGAACTTCTAGTATATCTACATACCTAATATTATT
GCCTTATTAAAAATGGAATCCCAACGATTACATCAAAATCCACATTCTCTTCAAAATCAATTGTCCTGTA
CTTCCTTGTTCATGTGTGTTCAAAAACGTTATATTTATAGGATAATTATACTCTATTTCTCAACAAGTAA
TTGGTTGTTTGGCCGAGCGGTCTAAGGCGCCTGATTCAAGAAATATCTTGACCGCAGTTAACTGTGGGAA
TACTCAGGTATCGTAAGATGCAAGAGTTCGAATCTCTTAGCAACCATTATTTTTTTCCTCAACATAACGA
GAACACACAGGGGCGCTATCGCACAGAATCAAATTCGATGACTGGAAATTTTTTGTTAATTTCAGAGGTC
GCCTGACGCATATACCTTTTTCAACTGAAAAATTGGGAGAAAAAGGAAAGGTGAGAGCGCCGGAACCGGC
TTTTCATATAGAATAGAGAAGCGTTCATGACTAAATGCTTGCATCACAATACTTGAAGTTGACAATATTA
TTTAAGGACCTATTGTTTTTTCCAATAGGTGGTTAGCAATCGTCTTACTTTCTAACTTTTCTTACCTTTT
ACATTTCAGCAATATATATATATATATTTCAAGGATATACCATTCTAATGTCTGCCCCTAAGATGGCGTC
GTACGCTGCACCGAGTGCAACCACACAAAAATCATACAACGAATGGTATATGCTTCATTTCTTTGTTTCG
CATTAGCTGCGCTATTTGACTCAAATTATTATTTTTTACTAAGACGACGCGTCACAGTGTTCGAGTCTGT
GTCATTTCTTTTGTAATTCTCTTAAACCACTTCATAAAGTTGTGAAGTTCATAGCAAAATTCTTCCGCAA
AAAGATGAATCTTAGTTCTCAGCCCACCAAAAGAGGTACATGCTAAGATCATACAGAAGTTATTGTCACT
TCTTACCTTGCTCTTAAATGTACATTACAACCGGGTATTATATCTTACATCATCGTATAATATGATCTTT
CTTTATGGAGAAAATTTTTTTTTCACTCGACCAAAGCTCCCATTGCTTCTGAAGAGTGTAGTGTATATTG
GTACATCTTCTCTTGAAAGACTCCATTGTACTGTAACAAAAAGCGGTTTCTTCATCGACTTGCTCGGAAT
AACATCTATATCTGCCCACTAGCAACAGCTAGCCCCATCACAAGTTTGTACAAAAAAGCTGAACGAGAAA
CGTAAAATGATATAAATATCAATATATTAAATTAGATTTTGCATAAAAAACAGACTACATAATACTGTAA
AACACAACATATCCAGTCACTATGGCGGCCGCATTAGGCACCCCAGGCTTTACACTTTATGCTTCCGGCT
CGTATAATGTGTGGATTTTGAGTTAGGATCCGTCGAGATTTTCAGGAGCTAAGGAAGCTAAAATGGAGAA
AAAAATCACTGGATATACCACCGTTGATATATCCCAATGGCATCGTAAAGAACATTTTGAGGCATTTCAG
TCAGTTGCTCAATGTACCTATAACCAGACCGTTCAGCTGGATATTACGGCCTTTTTAAAGACCGTAAAGA
AAAATAAGCACAAGTTTTATCCGGCCTTTATTCACATTCTTGCCCGCCTGATGAATGCTCATCCGGAATT
CCGTATGGCAATGAAAGACGGTGAGCTGGTGATATGGGATAGTGTTCACCCTTGTTACACCGTTTTCCAT
GAGCAAACTGAAACGTTTTCATCGCTCTGGAGTGAATACCACGACGATTTCCGGCAGTTTCTACACATAT
ATTCGCAAGATGTGGCGTGTTACGGTGAAAACCTGGCCTATTTCCCTAAAGGGTTTATTGAGAATATGTT
TTTCGTCTCAGCCAATCCCTGGGTGAGTTTCACCAGTTTTGATTTAAACGTGGCCAATATGGACAACTTC
TTCGCCCCCGTTTTCACCATGGGCAAATATTATACGCAAGGCGACAAGGTGCTGATGCCGCTGGCGATTC
AGGTTCATCATGCCGTTTGTGATGGCTTCCATGTCGGCAGAATGCTTAATGAATTACAACAGTACTGCGA
TGAGTGGCAGGGCGGGGCGTAAACGCGTGGATCCGGCTTACTAAAAGCCAGATAACAGTATGCGTATTTG
CGCGCTGATTTTTGCGGTATAAGAATATATACTGATATGTATACCCGAAGTATGTCAAAAAGAGGTATGC
TATGAAGCAGCGTATTACAGTGACAGTTGACAGCGACAGCTATCAGTTGCTCAAGGCATATATGATGTCA
ATATCTCCGGTCTGGTAAGCACAACCATGCAGAATGAAGCCCGTCGTCTGCGTGCCGAACGCTGGAAAGC
GGAAAATCAGGAAGGGATGGCTGAGGTCGCCCGGTTTATTGAAATGAACGGCTCTTTTGCTGACGAGAAC
AGGGGCTGGTGAAATGCAGTTTAAGGTTTACACCTATAAAAGAGAGAGCCGTTATCGTCTGTTTGTGGAT
GTACAGAGTGATATTATTGACACGCCCGGGCGACGGATGGTGATCCCCCTGGCCAGTGCACGTCTGCTGT
CAGATAAAGTCTCCCGTGAACTTTACCCGGTGGTGCATATCGGGGATGAAAGCTGGCGCATGATGACCAC
CGATATGGCCAGTGTGCCGGTCTCCGTTATCGGGGAAGAAGTGGCTGATCTCAGCCACCGCGAAAATGAC
ATCAAAAACGCCATTAACCTGATGTTCTGGGGAATATAAATGTCAGGCTCCCTTATACACAGCCAGTCTG
CAGGTCGACCATAGTGACTGGATATGTTGTGTTTTACAGTATTATGTAGTCTGTTTTTTATGCAAAATCT
AATTTAATATATTGATATTTATATCATTTTACGTTTCTCGTTCAGCTTTCTTGTACAAAGTGGTGATGGG
CTGCAGGAATTCGATATCAAGCTTAATGGCTCCAAAGAAGAAGAGAAAGGTTGGTATTCATGGTGTTCCA
GTTGATGGTGGTTTACAAGCTCCACCAACTGATGTTTCTTTGGGTGATGAATTGCATTTGGATGGTGAAG
ATGTTGCTATGGCTCATGCTGATGCTTTGGATGATTTTGATTTGGATATGTTGGGTGACGGTGATTCTCC
AGGTCCAGGTTTTACTCCACATGATTCTGCTCCATATGGTGCTTTAGATATGGCTGACTTTGAATTCGAA
CAAATGTTCACCGATGCCTTGGGTATTGATGAATATGGTGGTGGTGCTAGACCCGGGGAGCGCCCCTTCC
AGTGTCGCATTTGCATGCGGAACTTTTCGAGAAATTTCATTTTGCAAAGACATACCCGTACTCATACCGG
TGAAAAACCGTTTCAGTGTCGGATCTGTATGCGAAATTTCTCCGATAGAGCTAATTTGAGAAGACATCTA
CGTACGCACACCGGCGAGAAGCCATTCCAATGCCGAATATGCATGCGCAACTTCAGTAGACATGATCAAT
TGACTAGACACCTAAAAACCCACCTGAGAGGTTCTGCCGGCGAATTGGCTTTGAAATTGGCTGGTTTGGA
TATCAATTCTGGTTCTGCTGCTAGATACCCATATGATGTTCCAGATTATGCTGGTTACCCTTACGATGTT
CCTGACTACGCAGGTTCTTATCCATACGATGTACCTGATTATGCCTCAAGATATCCTTATGACGTCCCTG
ATTACGCCGGTTATCCATATGACGTACCAGACTACGCTGGTAGTTACCCATACGACGTCCCAGATTACGC
TTCTTCATAATGAGGGCCCTCATGTAATTTCTTGCAAACATAAGTAAATGCAAACACAATAATACCGATC
ATAAAGCATTTTCTTCTATATTAAAAAACAAGGTTTAATAAAGCTGTTATATATATATATATATATATAG
ACGTATAATTAGTTTAGTTCTTTTTGTACCATATACCATAAACAAGGTAAACTTCACCTCTCAATATATC
TAGAATTTCATAAAAATATCTAGCAAGGTTTCAACTCCTTCAATCACGTTTTCATCACTCAACCCTATCT
CGGTCTATTCTTTTGATTTATAAGGGATTTTGCCGATTTCGGCCTATTGGTTAAAAAATGAGCTGATTTA
ACAAAAATTTAACGCGAATTTTAACAAAATATTAACGTTTACAATTTCCTGATGCGGTATTTTCTTTAAT
TAATGAGGACGTGTAGTTTAATTGAGGACGTGTGGTTCTAAAGTGAGGACGTGTATTAAATATGAGGACG
TGTTTAAAGCATTGAGGACGTGTCCTAAATCTGAGGACGTGTAATTATCTGAGGACGTGTTTTAGAAGTG
AGGACGTGTGGCCGGCCCAGATCCGCCAGGCGTGTATATATAGCGTGGATGGCCAGGCAACTTTAGTGCT
GACACATACAGGCATATATATATGTGTGCGACGACACATGATCATATGGCATGCATGTGCTCTGTATGTA
TATAAAACTCTTGTTTTCTTCTTTTCTCTAAATATTCTTTCCTTATACATTAGGACCTTTGCAGCATAAA
TTACTATACTTCTATAGACACACAAACACAAATACACACACTGTTTAAACAAAAAATGGGTTCTGGTGGT
TCTGAATTGATCAAAGAAAACATGCACATGAAGTTGTACATGGAAGGTACTGTTAACAACCATCATTTCA
AGTGTACCTCTGAAGGTGAAGGTAAACCATATGAAGGTACTCAAACCATGAGAATCAAAGCTGTTGAAGG
TGGTCCATTGCCATTTGCTTTTGATATTTTGGCTACCTCCTTCATGTACGGTTCTAAGACTTTCATTAAC
CACACCCAAGGTATCCCAGATTTCTTCAAACAATCTTTCCCAGAAGGTTTCACTTGGGAAAGAGTTACTA
CTTACGAAGATGGTGGTGTTTTGACTGCTACTCAAGATACTTCTTTACAAGACGGTTGCTTGATCTACAA
CGTTAAGATTAGAGGTGTCAACTTCCCATCTAATGGTCCAGTTATGCAAAAAAAGACTTTGGGTTGGGAA
GCTTCTACTGAAACATTATATCCAGCTGATGGTGGTTTGGAAGGTAGAGCTGATATGGCTTTGAAATTGG
TTGGTGGTGGTCATTTGATCTGCAACTTGAAAACTACCTACAGATCTAAGAAGCCAGCCAAGAATTTGAA
AATGCCAGGTGTTTACTACGTCGATAGAAGATTGGAAAGAATCAAAGAAGCCGACAAAGAAACCTACGTT
GAACAACACGAAGTTGCTGTTGCTAGATATTGTGATTTGCCATCCAAATTAGGTCATAGAGGATCTTAAG
GCGCGCCACTTCTAAATAAGCGAATTTCTTATGATTTATGATTTTTATTATTAAATAAGTTATAAAAAAA
ATAAGTGTATACAAATTTTAAAGTGACTCTTAGGTTTTAAAACGAAAATTCTTATTCTTGAGTAACTCTT
TCCTGTAGGTCAGGTTGCTTTCTCAGGTATAGTATGAGGTCGCTCTTATTGACCACACCTCTACCGGCAG
ATCCGCTAGGGATAACAGGGTAATATAGATCGTTTAGCTTGCCTCGTCCCCGCCGGGTCACCCGGCCAGC
GACATGGAGGCCCAGAATACCCTCCTTGACAGTCTTGACGTGCGCAGCTCAGGGGCATGATGTGACTGTC
GCCCGTACATTTAGCCCATACATCCCCATGTATAATCATTTGCATCCATACATTTTGATGGCCGCACGGC
GCGAAGCAAAAATTACGGCTCCTCGCTGCAGACCTGCGAGCAGGGAAACGCTCCCCTCACAGACGCGTTG
AATTGTCCCCACGCCGCGCCCCTGTAGAGAAATATAAAAGGTTAGGATTTGCCACTGAGGTTCTTCTTTC
ATATACTTCCTTTTAAAATCTTGCTAGGATACAGTTCTCACATCACATCCGAACATCAATTGAAACAACC
ATGGGTAAGGAAAAGACTCACGTTTCGAGGCCGCGATTAAATTCCAACATGGATGCTGATTTATATGGGT
ATAAATGGGCTCGCGATAATGTCGGGCAATCAGGTGCGACAATCTATCGATTGTATGGGAAGCCCGATGC
GCCAGAGTTGTTTCTGAAACATGGCAAAGGTAGCGTTGCCAATGATGTTACAGATGAGATGGTCAGACTA
AACTGGCTGACGGAATTTATGCCTCTTCCGACCATCAAGCATTTTATCCGTACTCCTGATGATGCATGGT
TACTCACCACTGCGATCCCCGGCAAAACAGCATTCCAGGTATTAGAAGAATATCCTGATTCAGGTGAAAA
TATTGTTGATGCGCTGGCAGTGTTCCTGCGCCGGTTGCATTCGATTCCTGTTTGTAATTGTCCTTTTAAC
AGCGATCGCGTATTTCGTCTCGCTCAGGCGCAATCACGAATGAATAACGGTTTGGTTGATGCGAGTGATT
TTGATGACGAGCGTAATGGCTGGCCTGTTGAACAAGTCTGGAAAGAAATGCATAAGCTTTTGCCATTCTC
ACCGGATTCAGTCGTCACTCATGGTGATTTCTCACTTGATAACCTTATTTTTGACGAGGGGAAATTAATA
GGTTGTATTGATGTTGGACGAGTCGGAATCGCAGACCGATACCAGGATCTTGCCATCCTATGGAACTGCC
TCGGTGAGTTTTCTCCTTCATTACAGAAACGGCTTTTTCAAAAATATGGTATTGATAATCCTGATATGAA
TAAATTGCAGTTTCATTTGATGCTCGATGAGTTTTTCTAAAGATCTTCAGTACTGACAATAAAAAGATTG
CTTAAAAAGATTCTCTTTTTTTATGATATTTGTACATAAACTTTATAAATGAAATTCATAATAGAAACGA
CACGAAATTACAAAATGGAATATGTTCATAGGGTAGACGAAACTATATACGCAATCTACATACATTTATC
AAGAAGGAGAAAAAGGAGGATGTAAAGGAATACAGGTAAGCAAATTGATACTAATGGCTCAACGTGATAA
GGAAAAAGAATTGCACTTTAACATTAATATTGACAAGGAGGAGGGCACCACACAAAAAGTTAGGTGTAAC
AGAAAATCATGAAACTATGATTCCTAATTTATATATTGGAGGATTTTCTCTAAAAAAAAAAAAATACAAC
AAATAAAAAACACTCAATGACCTGACCATTTGATGGAGTTTAAGTCAATACCTCCTTGAACCATTTCCCA
TAATGGTGAAAGTTCCCTCAAGAATTTTACTCTGTCAGAAACGGCCTTAACGACGTAGGCGGCCGCTCTA
GAACTAGTGGATCGATCCCCAATTCGCCCTATAGTGAGTCGTATTACAATTCACTGGCCGTCGTTTTACA
ACGTCGTGACTGGGAAAACCCTGGCGTTACCCAACTTAATCGCCTTGCAGCACATCCCCCTTTCGCCAGC
TGGCGTAATAGCGAAGAGGCCCGCACCGATCGCCCTTCCCAACAGTTGCGCAGCCTGAATGGCGAATGGC
GCCTGATGCGGTATTTTCTCCTTACGCATCTGTGCGGTATTTCACACCGCATA
[95 nt withheld, positions 8104-8198]
T
[46 nt withheld, positions 8200-8245]
C
[63 nt withheld, positions 8247-8309]
CCTTTGACGTTGGAGTCCACGTTCTTT
[37 nt withheld, positions 8337-8373]
ACTCTATCTCGGGCTATTCTTTTGATTTATAAGGGATTTTGCCGATTTCGGTCTATTGGTTAAAAAATGA
GCTGATTTAACAAAAATTTAACGCGAATTTTAACAAAATATTAACGTTTACAATTTTATGGTGCACTCTC
AGTACAATCTGCTCTGATGCCGCATAGTTAAGCCAGCCCCGACACCCGCCAACACCCGCTGACGCGCCCT
GACGGGCTTGTCTGCTCCCGGCATCCGCTTACAGACAAGCTGTGACCGTCTCCGGGAGCTGCATGTGTCA
GAGGTTTTCACCGTCATCACCGAAACGCGCGAGACGAAAGGGCCTCGTGATACGCCTATTTTTATAGGTT
AATGTCATGATAATAATGGTTTCTTAGACGTCAGGTGGCACTTTTCGGGGAAATGTGCGCGGAACCCCTA
TTTGTTTATTTTTCTAAATACATTCAAATATGTATCCGCTCATGAGACAATAACCCTGATAAATGCTTCA
ATAATATTGAAAAAGGAAGAGTATGAGTATTCAACATTTCCGTGTCGCCCTTATTCCCTTTTTTGCGGCA
TTTTGCCTTCCTGTTTTTGCTCACCCAGAAACGCTGGTGAAAGTAAAAGATGCTGAAGATCAGTTGGGTG
CACGAGTGGGTTACATCGAACTGGATCTCAACAGCGGTAAGATCCTTGAGAGTTTTCGCCCCGAAGAACG
TTTTCCAATGATGAGCACTTTTAAAGTTCTGCTATGTGGCGCGGTATTATCCCGTATTGACGCCGGGCAA
GAGCAACTCGGTCGCCGCATACACTATTCTCAGAATGACTTGGTTGAGTACTCACCAGTCACAGAAAAGC
ATCTTACGGATGGCATGACAGTAAGAGAATTATGCAGTGCTGCCATAACCATGAGTGATAACACTGCGGC
CAACTTACTTCTGACAACGATCGGAGGACCGAAGGAGCTAACCGCTTTTTTGCACAACATGGGGGATCAT
GTAACTCGCCTTGATCGTTGGGAACCGGAGCTGAATGAAGCCATACCAAACGACGAGCGTGACACCACGA
TGCCTGTAGCAATGGCAACAACGTTGCGCAAACTATTAACTGGCGAACTACTTACTCTAGCTTCCCGGCA
ACAATTAATAGACTGGATGGAGGCGGATAAAGTTGCAGGACCACTTCTGCGCTCGGCCCTTCCGGCTGGC
TGGTTTATTGCTGATAAATCTGGAGCCGGTGAGCGTGGGTCTCGCGGTATCATTGCAGCACTGGGGCCAG
ATGGTAAGCCCTCCCGTATCGTAGTTATCTACACGACGGGGAGTCAGGCAACTATGGATGAACGAAATAG
ACAGATCGCTGAGATAGGTGCCTCACTGATTAAGCATTGGTAACTGTCAGACCAAGTTTACTCATATATA
CTTTAGATTGATTTAAAACTTCATTTTTAATTTAAAAGGATCTAGGTGAAGATCCTTTTTGATAATCTCA
TGACCAAAATCCCTTAACGTGAGTTTTCGTTCCACTGAGCGTCAGACCCCGTAGAAAAGATCAAAGGATC
TTCTTGAGATCCTTTTTTTCTGCGCGTAATCTGCTGCTTGCAAACAAAAAAACCACCGCTACCAGCGGTG
GTTTGTTTGCCGGATCAAGAGCTACCAACTCTTTTTCCGAAGGTAACTGGCTTCAGCAGAGCGCAGATAC
CAAATACTGTTCTTCTAGTGTAGCCGTAGTTAGGCCACCACTTCAAGAACTCTGTAGCACCGCCTACATA
CCTCGCTCTGCTAATCCTGTTACCAGTGGCTGCTGCCAGTGGCGATAAGTCGTGTCTTACCGGGTTGGAC
TCAAGACGATAGTTACCGGATAAGGCGCAGCGGTCGGGCTGAACGGGGGGTTCGTGCACACAGCCCAGCT
TGGAGCGAACGACCTACACCGAACTGAGATACCTACAGCGTGAGCTATGAGAAAGCGCCACGCTTCCCGA
AGGGAGAAAGGCGGACAGGTATCCGGTAAGCGGCAGGGTCG
